>Addgene plasmid #184275 | pDS2149 | addgene full sequence | sequence record 361619 | Addgene NGS Result
AGGTGCCACCACGGCAAAGACATTGTCTGGATCTCGAGCACACACATACAGACAATTGCGATATTTTATT
TTAGGGTCAATTTGGAACGTCACCATACAGTATTCAGTATGATTAATTTGACTTGCAAAATACAAATCGC
GTGGTTCAATTCCGAAAAATTGATAGTGTTCCATGAAAAATTACAAGGAGAGCCGTGAATTATAACAAAT
TTACTCACATTTTGGCTGGCAATTTCTTTAACCCCCTTAATTTTTTTCATGCAGTTTATTATTTTACGTA
GAAGCTTATTCTCTAAACACTCGGTTATCCGAATATATTTTGCTTTCAGAGCAATTGACTGATATAATAC
CATCAATTGAATAAATCAGTATCATCAAATGCTAGTTTGAGTTCAATAAAAGGTATAATCGGTGTTAACT
GAAAGGTATTGTCTAATTAATTAGGTTGCGGTTTTTGGATCAGCTGTTTCAAATCCAGGCTCGTGGTGCA
CATTTTTTATTTTTGTTGTGATGATTTTTTCTTTTCTTTGCTTAATAGTTAGTTAGTAAAATGGATAATG
ACGCAAAATTGCTTCTGAATGGATGATAATGCCCCGGGTATGGCGTGTCCCGTACAAATCATATTATGCA
AAAATAGCCAAAATAGACAAAAATAGGTGGAAATTGTTTCAACCAACCCACTCAACCACTAAAATTTGTC
TTGTCAAAGCCAATTCCAACGAAAATTGGATTTTTTTTGACTTAATATATATTAACCCTTGAAATTCCCT
TCAATTGGAAAATTTTTTTAATTTATTTATTTCTTCTTTCTTTTTTTCTTTTTCTTTTTCTTTCTTTTAT
TCATCACAATTGAATTCAAATCAATTAACATCAACAAACTTTACAATCGTTATTGTCATACAACAACAAC
AACAAATACAAAAACAATTATGTCTAGATTAGATAAAAGTAAAGTGATTAACGGCGCATTAGAGTTGCTT
AATGGGGTCGGAATCGAAGGTTTAACAACCCGTAAACTCGCCCAGAAGCTAGGTGTAGAGCAGCCTACAT
TGTATTGGCATGTAAAAAATAAGCGGGCTTTGCTCGACGCCTTACCAATTGAGATGTTAGATAGGCACCA
TACTCACTTTTGCCCTTTAGAAGGGGAAAGCTGGCAAGATTTTTTACGTAATAACGCTAAAAGTTTTAGA
TGTGCTTTACTAAGTCATCGCGATGGAGCAAAAGTACATTTAGGTACACGGCCTACAGAAAAACAGTATG
AAACTCTCGAAAATCAATTAGCCTTTTTATGCCAACAAGGTTTTTCACTAGAGAATGCATTATATGCACT
CAGCGCAGTGGGGCATTTTACTTTAGGTTGCGTATTGGAAGAACAAGAGCATCAAGTCGCTAAAGAAGAA
AGGGAAACACCTACTACTGATAGTATGCCGCCATTATTACGACAAGCTATCGAATTATTTGATAGACAAG
GTGCAGAGCCAGCCTTCTTATTCGGCCTTGAATTGATCATATGCGGATTAGAAAAACAACTTAAATGTGA
AAGTGGGTCCTCGACTTTGTTTGGTGGCGCCAATTTTAATCAAAGTGGGAATATTGCTGATAGCTCATTG
TCCTTCACTTTCACTAACAGTAGCAACGGTCCGAACCTCATAACAACTCAAACAAATTCTCAAGCGCTTT
CACAACCAATTGCCTCCTCTAACGTTCATGATAACTTCATGAATAATGAAATCACGGCTAGTAAAATTGA
TGATGGTAATAATTCAAAACCATTGTCACCTGGTTGGACGGACCAAACTGCGTATAACGCGTTTGGAATC
ACTACAGGGATGTTTAATACCACTACAATGGATGATGTATATAACTATCTATTCGATGATGAAGATACCC
CACCAAACCCAAAAAAAGAGTAAGGATCTAAATTCTGGAAATCTGGAAATCTGGTTTTGTATTCTTGTTA
TTCTTCTTTTTGTTATTACATATATAACTTGTTACTTTTTTAAAAAAATCTTTGTTTATTTTATAAATAT
ATAAAACTAAATTTAAGAAAAAGAGAAAAATGTTTTATTTGAGAGATTGAAATTTTACTTGAATTTAGCT
TAGCTTTTATAAAGTATTATTATGTAAAAAAACAAAACAAATATACATTAAAAAGTTAAGACTATAAAAT
AGCCACCCAAGGCATTTCTATATCTTGTTGTTGTTGTTTTCATCTTCTGTATCAGAGGAACTTATTTTAT
TATTTTCGTCACGGGTATTTTCTCTTGTTTGATGATTCATCCCATTCCTTCCATCATAAAATGTCTGCAG
GACCACCTTTGATTGTAAATAGTAATAATTACCACCCTTATCTAATTATTTATTTAACTTATTTATTTAT
TTATTATACATATATACAAATCTAATAAAGTGAAAATCTCCCCCTTCACACTTCACATATGTATAGTGCT
TGCTGTTCGATATTGCTAGAGGCAAAGAAAAAGGATTACCTCACGCCTAAAATGGAATTTGAAAATTGAG
GAGATGAGTTGAGCTTTTGTCTTTTACACTTTCCCTATTCAATTGTGCCGCAAAAACTTCAATATCTAAC
ACAGTGTGAAATATTTGTTATGTATACCGAAAGCCAAATACCATTTAAACTGGTATTTCAAGATTTCATA
AATCAAGTTTCTGGTTAAATTAATTGCTGTTAAACAGAACAAGAGCTTCACATTGATGTTGGAATAACTA
CTATAGAATTATAAAATACACAAAACCAGGTCGTGTACGCAATAACTTTTCAATGTATGAAAAAATTTTT
TTTTTTTTTTTTGCTTCTTCTCTTCGCTTCTTTTTTCTAGTTATCAATTTGGCAATGAATTGATTTGATT
GCCCTTTGTTTAGTTTACTATGAAAAAAAATTTTTTTTTTGTCTCTGTCAGATTTTCTCTCATTTTTTTT
TTTGCCTCATAATGAACAACTCAAAAAAGAATATAAATTTCTCATCAAAGACCTTTCCAATTGAAAATTT
TTTCTTTCCTTCTTTTCCTTTTTTTTTTTCTTTCTTTCTTCTTTTCTAAGTATACATTTTATATAATCAA
TCCTCGAGATGAAAAAACCAGAATTGACTGCTACTTCTGTTGAAAAATTTTTGATTGAAAAATTTGATTC
TGTTTCTGATTTGATGCAATTGTCTGAAGGTGAAGAATCAAGAGCTTTTTCTTTTGATGTTGGTGGTAGA
GGTTATGTTTTGAGAGTTAATTCTTGTGCTGATGGTTTTTATAAAGATAGATATGTTTATAGACATTTTG
CTTCTGCTGCTTTGCCAATTCCAGAAGTTTTGGATATTGGTGAATTTTCTGAATCTTTGACTTATTGTAT
TTCAAGAAGAGCTCAAGGTGTTACTTTGCAAGATTTGCCAGAAACTGAATTGCCAGCTGTTTTGCAACCA
GTTGCTGAAGCTATGGATGCTATTGCTGCTGCTGATTTGTCTCAAACTTCTGGTTTTGGTCCATTTGGTC
CACAAGGTATTGGTCAATATACTACTTGGAGAGATTTTATTTGTGCTATTGCTGATCCACATGTTTATCA
TTGGCAAACTGTTATGGATGATACTGTTTCTGCTTCTGTTGCTCAAGCATTGGATGAATTGATGTTGTGG
GCTGAAGATTGTCCAGAAGTTAGACATTTGGTTCATGCTGATTTTGGTTCTAATAATGTTTTGACTGATA
ATGGTAGAATTACTGCTGTTATTGATTGGTCTGAAGCTATGTTTGGTGATTCTCAATATGAAGTTGCTAA
TATTTTTTTTTGGAGACCATGGTTGGCATGTATGGAACAACAAACTAGATATTTTGAAAGAAGACATCCA
GAATTGGCTGGTTCTCCAAGATTGAGAGCTTATATGTTGAGAATTGGTTTGGATCAATTGTATCAATCTT
TGGTTGATGGTAATTTTGATGATGCTGCTTGGGCTCAAGGTAGATGTGATGCTATTGTTAGATCAGGTGC
TGGTACTGTTGGTAGAACTCAAATTGCTAGAAGATCAGCTGCTGTTTGGACTGATGGTTGTGTTGAAGTT
TTGGCTGATTCTGGTAATAGAAGACCATCTACTAGACCAAGAGCTAAAGAATAAGGATCCGAGTGAAATT
CTGGAAATCTGGAAATCTGGTTTTGTATTCTTGTTATTCTTCTTTTTGTTATTACATATATAACTTGTTA
CTTTTTTAAAAAAATCTTTGTTTATTTTATAAATATATAAAACTAAATTTAAGAAAAAGAGAAAAATGTT
TTATTTGAGAGATTGAAATTTTACTTGAATTTAGCTTAGCTTTTATAAAGTATTATTATGTAAAAAAACA
AAACAAATATACATTAAAAAGTTAAGACTATAAAATAGCCACCCAAGGCATTTCTATATCTTGTTGTTGT
TGTTTTCATCTTCTGTATCAGAGGAACTTATTTTATTATTTTCGTCACGGGTATTTTCTCTTGTTTGATG
ATTCATCCCATTCTTTCCATCATAAAATCATATGGCGCTGAGAACCGTTATCGATAACTAAAGCAGCAAC
TTCTTCTATAAAAATGGGTTAGTATGACAGTCATTTAAATAAGGAATTTTTCAGTTGGCTTGGTTTCAAT
TCAATGTTCGTTTTTTTTTTTCTTGCTGTGTTTGTGTTTGTGTTGTTTATAGTTGTGTGCACTGATCGTC
GAAAAAAAAAATTCATAGTGAGCCGGGAAATCTGTATAGCCCAGATAACAACACAAGTCCAAACTAGAAA
CTCGTCAAACACCAAAAGCAATGTTGAATCAATTGCCTTGCACAAGTACACGTAGGAAAACATAAAACAT
TGCAATTTTGAATATTGAGCCTTTTGTCGTAACATTGATTGATAGGATTACTCACCGAATGGTTTTGAAA
CCACTGCCGACAGATCAATCAATCAATCAAAAAACGTGAACTTTGAAAAAGGGGAAGAACAGATACATTG
AAGTTAGCCATTTCCACTGATCGTCACAACATATCTGATAAATTACTTTCAAAATTATAAGCTGATGTGT
GTGTATTATTAATGTGACAGTAACATCCCAAACGAGAAATATTATCTCGACAACAAAAAAGTTTGATCTG
AATTGAAAATGAAGTTTTCCCACCCTACCCATTTGTCATATTGAAACCAATCAACTGATTAATCAATCAA
TTAGAATTGAAGCTAAACTAAAACATACCACCGTCCATTTTGAATGATTATATTTTTTTAATATTAATAT
CGAGATAATGTTTCTAAGAAAGAAAGAAAACCAGGAGTGAAAATTAGAAAAGGAAAGGAAAGGAAAAAAA
GAAAAATCTGAAAATATATAAAAAAAAATTGTTTCGTTGGCAATAAATCTTGGTGAGAACAGCGACCGAA
AGCAAATAAGAACAAAATATGAGTGTATTACGTTGAACAACTAATTAACGTGTGTGTATGGATCTTTTTT
TCTTTTTTCTCTTTAACCGACTATAAACAACAAACATTTTTGGGCAGTGCACACACTACTTAATATACAC
AGCATAAATTACACGATTAGAAACAAATTAGCTTATTAAAATAACCTAATCAAACCGAATATTTTATGGT
ATTATGAGTAAACTATATAATATAAATAGCACACACCCACAACAACAACAAAGGAAAACTAAAAGGTTTT
TTCTTTTTGAAAAGATCGTTTTCTTTATTATTCTCTAGTTTTGACGCTCGACATTTTATGATGGAATGAA
TGGGATGAATCATCAAACAAGAGAAAATACCCGTGACGAAAATAATAAAATAAGTTCCTCTGATACAGAA
GATGAAAACAACAACAACAAGATATAGAAATGCCTTGGGTGGCTATTTTATAGTCTTAACTTTTTAATGT
ATATTTGTTTTGTTTTTTTACATAATAATACTTTATAAAAGCTAAGCTAAATTCAAGTAAAATTTCAATC
TCTCAAATAAAACATTTTTCTCTTTTTCTTAAATTTAGTTTTATATATTTATAAAATAAACAAAGATTTT
TTTAAAAAAGTAACAAGTTATATATGTAATAACAAAAAGAAGAATAACAAGAATACAAAACCAGATTTCC
AGATTTCCAGAATTTAGATCCATGGGTTTGAGAGTTGTCGCTATTGACGGTGGTGACGAAAAAGGTGAAT
TTGTTAAATCATTGGGTGCTGAAGCTTACGTTGATTTCACCAAAGATAAAGATATTGTTGAAGCTGTCAA
GAAAGCTACTGATGGTGGTCCACACGGTGCTATCAATGTCTCTGTCTCAGAAAGAGCCATTGGTCAATCC
ACTGAATATGTCAGAACTTTAGGTAAAGTTGTTTTGGTTGGTTTGCCAGCTGGTACTAAAATTAGTACCC
CAGTCTTTGATGCTGTTATCAAGACCATTCAAATTAAAGGTTCTTATGTCGGTAACAGAAAAGATACTGC
TGAAGCCGTTGATTTCTTCACAAGAGGTTTGATCAAATGCCCAATCAAGATTGTCGGGCCCGGTACCCAG
CTTTTGTTCCCTTTAGTGAGGGTTAATTGCGCGCTTGGCGTAATCATGGTCATAGCTGTTTCCTGTGTGA
AATTGTTATCCGCTCACAATTCCACACAACATACGAGCCGGGAGCATAAAGTGTAAAGCCTGGGGTGCCT
AATGAGTGAGCTAACTCACATTAATTGCGTTGCGCTCACTGCCCGCTTTCCAGTCGGGAAACCTGTCGTG
CCAGCTGCATTAATGAATCGGCCAACGCGCGGGGAGAGGCGGTTTGCGTATTGGGCGCTCTTCCGCTTCC
TCGCTCACTGACTCGCTGCGCTCGGTCGTTCGGCTGCGGCGAGCGGTATCAGCTCACTCAAAGGCGGTAA
TACGGTTATCCACAGAATCAGGGGATAACGCAGGAAAGAACATGTGAGCAAAAGGCCAGCAAAAGGCCAG
GAACCGTAAAAAGGCCGCGTTGCTGGCGTTTTTCCATAGGCTCCGCCCCCCTGACGAGCATCACAAAAAT
CGACGCTCAAGTCAGAGGTGGCGAAACCCGACAGGACTATAAAGATACCAGGCGTTTCCCCCTGGAAGCT
CCCTCGTGCGCTCTCCTGTTCCGACCCTGCCGCTTACCGGATACCTGTCCGCCTTTCTCCCTTCGGGAAG
CGTGGCGCTTTCTCATAGCTCACGCTGTAGGTATCTCAGTTCGGTGTAGGTCGTTCGCTCCAAGCTGGGC
TGTGTGCACGAACCCCCCGTTCAGCCCGACCGCTGCGCCTTATCCGGTAACTATCGTCTTGAGTCCAACC
CGGTAAGACACGACTTATCGCCACTGGCAGCAGCCACTGGTAACAGGATTAGCAGAGCGAGGTATGTAGG
CGGTGCTACAGAGTTCTTGAAGTGGTGGCCTAACTACGGCTACACTAGAAGAACAGTATTTGGTATCTGC
GCTCTGCTGAAGCCAGTTACCTTCGGAAAAAGAGTTGGTAGCTCTTGATCCGGCAAACAAACCACCGCTG
GTAGCGGTGGTTTTTTTGTTTGCAAGCAGCAGATTACGCGCAGAAAAAAAGGATCTCAAGAAGATCCTTT
GATCTTTTCTACGGGGTCTGACGCTCAGTGGAACGAAAACTCACGTTAAGGGATTTTGGTCATGAGATTA
TCAAAAAGGATCTTCACCTAGATCCTTTTAAATTAAAAATGAAGTTTTAAATCAATCTAAAGTATATATG
AGTAAACTTGGTCTGACAGTTACCAATGCTTAATCAGTGAGGCACCTATCTCAGCGATCTGTCTATTTCG
TTCATCCATAGTTGCCTGACTCCCCGTCGTGTAGATAACTACGATACGGGAGGGCTTACCATCTGGCCCC
AGTGCTGCAATGATACCGCGAGACCCACGCTCACCGGCTCCAGATTTATCAGCAATAAACCAGCCAGCCG
GAAGGGCCGAGCGCAGAAGTGGTCCTGCAACTTTATCCGCCTCCATCCAGTCTATTAATTGTTGCCGGGA
AGCTAGAGTAAGTAGTTCGCCAGTTAATAGTTTGCGCAACGTTGTTGCCATTGCTACAGGCATCGTGGTG
TCACGCTCGTCGTTTGGTATGGCTTCATTCAGCTCCGGTTCCCAACGATCAAGGCGAGTTACATGATCCC
CCATGTTGTGCAAAAAAGCGGTTAGCTCCTTCGGTCCTCCGATCGTTGTCAGAAGTAAGTTGGCCGCAGT
GTTATCACTCATGGTTATGGCAGCACTGCATAATTCTCTTACTGTCATGCCATCCGTAAGATGCTTTTCT
GTGACTGGTGAGTACTCAACCAAGTCATTCTGAGAATAGTGTATGCGGCGACCGAGTTGCTCTTGCCCGG
CGTCAATACGGGATAATACCGCGCCACATAGCAGAACTTTAAAAGTGCTCATCATTGGAAAACGTTCTTC
GGGGCGAAAACTCTCAAGGATCTTACCGCTGTTGAGATCCAGTTCGATGTAACCCACTCGTGCACCCAAC
TGATCTTCAGCATCTTTTACTTTCACCAGCGTTTCTGGGTGAGCAAAAACAGGAAGGCAAAATGCCGCAA
AAAAGGGAATAAGGGCGACACGGAAATGTTGAATACTCATACTCTTCCTTTTTCAATATTATTGAAGCAT
TTATCAGGGTTATTGTCTCATGAGCGGATACATATTTGAATGTATTTAGAAAAATAAACAAATAGGGGTT
CCGCGCACATTTCCCCGAAAAGTGCCACCTAAATTGTAAGCGTTAATATTTTGTTAAAATTCGCGTTAAA
TTTTTGTTAAATCAGCTCATTTTTTAACCAATAGGCCGAAATCGGCAAAATCCCTTATAAATCAAAAGAA
TAGACCGAGATAGGGT
[37 nt withheld, positions 8837-8873]
AAAGAACGTGGACTCCAACGTCAAAGG
[49 nt withheld, positions 8901-8949]
T
[91 nt withheld, positions 8951-9041]
G
[124 nt withheld, positions 9043-9166]
CCCATTCGCCATTCAGGCTGCGCAACTGTTGGGAAGGGCGATCGGTGCGGGCCTCTTCGCTATTACGCCA
GCTGGCGAAAGGGGGATGTGCTGCAAGGCGATTAAGTTGGGTAACGCCAGGGTTTTCCCAGTCACGACGT
TGTAAAACGACGGCCAGTGAGCGCGCGTAATACGACTCACTATAGGGCGAATTGGAGCTCCACCGCGGTT
GAGATGGAGCCGTCAAATATCCAAAACACTCTTCTTTCAACTAATTTGCCGTAAACTATCTCCATCGTAC
GATTAAGATAAAAAAAAAACAATTCTTTCTTACAATATTTGATAGAGACCCAATGCAAAGCCAGCGAGAA
AGAGGAGTATTGGCATTGTTGGGTAGTAGATGAATGAGTAATCTTCTAGCCAAAACAAAATAAACCACAA
GAACAGTAGGCAAAATTGAGTAATTGATAGCGCTTGTAGTCTTTGTATTTAAAAAAACCTAATTGTCCAA
AAATTGAAAATCATGAGTTGCAAATTTGTTGAAATCACCAGGTAAATAGATCATTTAGCTATATCGCCTT
ATCATTCTTCGTACAAGAATTATACACAAATACCACCACCACACCACCCAGAATTTTTACACGTGTTTTC
TAAATTATTACTTTCCGTGGCCAATCAAATTGAAATTTTTCTTGTTCGAAACGGCAGTGCCTCAAACATT
ATAGTAGCAAGTATTGCCTAAAGAGTTTCCGTCTCGTGCCCCCCCCCTATCCCCTTTTGTAATTTGCCAA
AATAGCTCAAAAAGGATAATCCCGCACTTTTTTTTTCCGAGTTCTCGTCATGCAAGCAAGCTTATTCAGA
ATTTTCAGAGGTGCGAGTCTCACCACTACCACTGCAGCTGCATCTTTTACAGCAACAGCAACAGC
Features (pLannotate 1.2.2; 16 found; start..end, strand, type, name):
    930..1549    +  CDS            TetR (fragment): tetracycline repressor TetR; tetR from transposon Tn10; TetR binds to the tetracycline operator tetO to inhibit transcription. This inhibition can be relieved by adding tetracycline or doxycycline.
   1569..1913    +  CDS            GAL4 activation domain: activation domain of the GAL4 transcriptional activator; Saccharomyces cerevisiae GAL4 (truncated)
   2370..2386    +  promoter       copia promoter (fragment): strong promoter from the Drosophila transposable element copia (Sinclair et al., 1986)
   3089..4111    +  CDS            hph: KHYB_ECOLX - Experimental evidence at protein level: Swiss-Prot protein existence level 1. The aminoglycoside phosphotransferases achieve inactivation of their antibiotic substrates by phosphorylation. Only phosphorylates hygromycin and closely related compounds such as demethyl analogs and destomycin. From Escherichia coli.
   6106..6498    +  CDS            ADH1 (fragment): ADH1_CANAX - Also known as CAD. Experimental evidence at protein level: Swiss-Prot protein existence level 1. From Candida albicans (Yeast).
   6520..6538    -  promoter       T3 promoter: promoter for bacteriophage T3 RNA polymerase
   6583..6599    -  protein_bind   lac operator: The lac repressor binds to the lac operator to inhibit transcription in E. coli. This inhibition can be relieved by adding lactose or isopropyl-β-D-thiogalactopyranoside (IPTG). lac repressor encoded by lacI
   6607..6637    -  promoter       lac promoter: promoter for the E. coli lac operon
   6652..6673    -  protein_bind   CAP binding site: CAP binding activates transcription in the presence of cAMP. E. coli catabolite activator protein
   6686..6778    -  CDS            lacI (fragment): lac repressor; lacI; The lac repressor binds to the lac operator to inhibit transcription in E. coli. This inhibition can be relieved by adding lactose or isopropyl-β-D-thiogalactopyranoside (IPTG).
   6961..7549    -  rep_origin     ori: high-copy-number ColE1/pMB1/pBR322/pUC origin of replication
   7720..8580    -  CDS            AmpR: β-lactamase; bla; confers resistance to ampicillin, carbenicillin, and related antibiotics
   8581..8685    -  promoter       AmpR promoter: bla
   8738..9166    -  rep_origin     f1 ori (sequence partly withheld): f1 bacteriophage origin of replication; arrow indicates direction of (+) strand synthesis
   9171..9326    -  CDS            lacZα (fragment): LacZα fragment of β-galactosidase; lacZ fragment
   9334..9352    +  promoter       T7 promoter: promoter for bacteriophage T7 RNA polymerase
