[The description below was written by a language model from this plasmid's Addgene catalogue record and pLannotate feature annotations shown in this document.]
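Description:
pDS2149 is a roughly 10 kb yeast expression plasmid derived from pDS2142 and catalogued as a Tet-on genome insertion system. It is maintained in E. coli as a high-copy plasmid through a ColE1/pUC-type origin with ampicillin resistance (AmpR under its own bla promoter). The backbone also carries typical phagemid cloning-vector remnants: an f1 origin, flanking T7 and T3 promoters, lac promoter/operator elements and a lacZα fragment. No yeast replication origin is annotated, which fits the stated purpose of chromosomal insertion rather than episomal maintenance.

The payload is a 984 bp synthetic insert named CatrTA, cloned between XbaI and MluI sites and driven by the TDH3 promoter, a strong constitutive glycolytic promoter. The feature table resolves this insert as a TetR-derived DNA-binding domain followed by the GAL4 activation domain, that is, a tetracycline-controlled transactivator that acts on tetO-containing promoters in response to tetracycline or doxycycline. Downstream lies the E. coli hph gene, which provides the dominant hygromycin resistance marker for selecting yeast transformants; the backbone notes say it replaced the SAT1 marker of the parent plasmid. A fragment matching Candida albicans ADH1 is also annotated. It may serve as homology for targeting the cassette to that locus, and it suggests a Candida host, though the record states neither the integration site nor the host species. The short "copia promoter" hit is probably a spurious match.

The record is internally inconsistent: the purpose and insert name describe a Tet-on system, whereas the backbone modification field mentions replacing Tet-on with Tet-off. The annotation does not show which transactivator variant is present.
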