Addgene plasmid #184275: pDS2149
Purpose: Tet-on genome insertion system
Depositing lab: Dominique Sanglard. Depositing organization: Universite de Lausanne (UNIL).
Backbone
  Vector backbone: pDS2142
  Total vector size (bp): 10076
  Modifications to backbone: Replacement of the Tet-on system by Te-off, replacement of SAT1 dominant marker by HygR dominant marker
  Vector type: Yeast Expression
  Selectable markers: Hygromycin
Growth in bacteria
  Bacterial resistance: Ampicillin, 100 μg/mL
  Growth temperature: 37°C
  Growth strain: DH5alpha
  Copy number: High Copy
Gene/Insert
  Gene/Insert name: CatrTA (alt name: Tet-on system)
  Species: Synthetic
  Insert size (bp): 984
  Promoter: TDH3
  Cloning method: Restriction Enzyme; 5′ cloning site XbaI (not destroyed); 3′ cloning site MluI (not destroyed)
  Sequencing primers: 5′ CATCAACAAACTTTACAATC; 3′ AAAACCAGATTTCCAGATTT
Terms and licenses: Academic/Nonprofit Terms; Industry Terms: Not Available to Industry
How to cite: pDS2149 was a gift from Dominique Sanglard (Addgene plasmid # 184275 ; http://n2t.net/addgene:184275 ; RRID:Addgene_184275)
